Addgene plasmid #74818: pGWB424
Purpose: (Empty Backbone) Gateway cloning compatible binary vector for N-terminal fusion with GST (CaMV35S promoter).
Depositing lab: Tsuyoshi Nakagawa. Depositing organization: Shimane University. Publication: Improved Gateway binary vectors: high-performance vectors for creation of fusion constructs in transgenic analysis of plants. Nakagawa T, Suzuki T, Murata S, Nakamura S, Hino T, Maeo K, Tabata R, Kawai T, Tanaka K, Niwa Y, Watanabe Y, Nakamura K, Kimura T, Ishiguro S. Biosci Biotechnol Biochem. 2007 Aug;71(8):2095-100. Epub 2007 Aug 7. 10.1271/bbb.70216 PubMed 17690442.
Backbone
  Vector backbone: pPZP221
  Backbone manufacturer: Hajdukiewicz P., Svab Z. and Maliga P.
  Backbone size (bp): 8500
  Modifications to backbone: gentamycin-resistant marker was removed and kanamycin-resistant marker (NOS promoter:NPTII:NOS terminator) was inserted.
  Vector type: Plant Expression
  Promoter: CaMV35S
  Selectable markers: Kanamycin
Growth in bacteria
  Bacterial resistance: Chloramphenicol and Spectinomycin, 25 & 50 μg/mL
  Growth temperature: 37°C
  Growth strain: ccdB Survival
  Copy number: High Copy
Gene/Insert
  Cloning method: Gateway Cloning
Terms and licenses: Academic/Nonprofit Terms; Industry Terms: Not Available to Industry
How to cite: pGWB424 was a gift from Tsuyoshi Nakagawa (Addgene plasmid # 74818 ; http://n2t.net/addgene:74818 ; RRID:Addgene_74818)
