[The description below was written by a language model from this plasmid's Addgene catalogue record and pLannotate feature annotations shown in this document.]
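Description:
pGWB424 is an empty Gateway destination binary vector for plant expression. It is built on the pPZP221 backbone and designed to produce N-terminal GST fusions under the CaMV 35S promoter. The full sequence is 12,365 bp. Outside the T-DNA it carries a ColE1/pBR322-type origin with a bom site for replication in E. coli. The pVS1 oriV, RepA and StaA functions allow stable maintenance in Agrobacterium. An aadA gene provides bacterial spectinomycin/streptomycin resistance. The record lists chloramphenicol plus spectinomycin selection and propagation in a ccdB-tolerant strain, which is needed because the unrecombined cassette carries the ccdB toxin gene.

Between the nopaline-type right and left T-DNA border repeats, the expression unit reads CaMV 35S promoter, Schistosoma japonicum glutathione S-transferase coding sequence, attR1, chloramphenicol resistance gene, ccdB, attR2 and NOS terminator. An LR recombination with an entry clone replaces the CmR–ccdB segment with the gene of interest, placing it downstream of GST so that the fusion is transcribed constitutively in plant cells. Loss of ccdB counter-selects non-recombinant plasmids in standard E. coli strains. Next to this unit, in the opposite orientation and nearer the left border, is the plant selectable marker. It consists of the NOS promoter, NPTII and the NOS terminator and confers kanamycin resistance on transformed tissue. According to the record, it replaced the original gentamycin marker of pPZP221, and only short remnants of a gentamycin resistance gene are annotated. Fragments of lacZα, a pUC multiple cloning site and lac promoter elements are also annotated and are probably cloning leftovers.

The vector is used for Agrobacterium-mediated transformation to express GST-tagged proteins in transgenic plants. No insert is present in the deposited plasmid.
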