Features (pLannotate 1.2.2; 32 found; start..end, strand, type, name):
     54..78      -  misc_feature   RB T-DNA repeat: right border repeat from nopaline C58 T-DNA
    144..298     -  CDS            lacZα (fragment): LacZα fragment of β-galactosidase; lacZ fragment
    301..321     -  misc_feature   MCS (fragment): pUC18/19 multiple cloning site
    812..1153    +  promoter       CaMV 35S promoter: strong constitutive promoter from cauliflower mosaic virus
   1178..1831    +  CDS            GST26_SCHJA: Experimental evidence at protein level: Swiss-Prot protein existence level 1. GST isoenzymes appear to play a central role in the parasite detoxification system. Other functions are also suspected including a role in increasing the solubility of haematin in the parasite gut. From Schistosoma japonicum (Blood fluke).
   1865..1989    +  protein_bind   attR1: mutant version of attR; recombination site for the Gateway® LR reaction LR Clonase™
   2026..2056    +  promoter       lac UV5 promoter: E. coli lac promoter with an "up" mutation
   2081..2109    +  promoter       cat promoter (fragment): promoter of the E. coli cat gene encoding chloramphenicol acetyltransferase
   2110..2769    +  CDS            CmR: chloramphenicol acetyltransferase; cat; confers resistance to chloramphenicol
   2948..3106    +  CDS            ccdA (fragment): CCDA_ECO57 - Also known as H, letA. Experimental evidence at protein level: Swiss-Prot protein existence level 1. Antitoxin component of a type II toxin-antitoxin (TA) system which inhibits the post-segregational killing (PSK) of plasmid-free cells, also referred to as a plasmid addiction system. Binds to and blocks the activity of CcdB; will also remove bound CcdB protein from the CcdB-GyrA complex by forming a CcdA-CcdB complex, a process termed rejuvenation. Functions as a transcriptional corepressor for the ccdAB operon, repression also requires CcdB (By similarity). From Escherichia coli
   3111..3413    +  CDS            ccdB: CCDB_ECOLI - Also known as G, letB, letD. Experimental evidence at protein level: Swiss-Prot protein existence level 1. Toxic component of a type II toxin-antitoxin (TA) system, functioning in plasmid maintainence. Responsible for the post- segregational killing (PSK) of plasmid-free cells, also referred to as a plasmid addiction system. Half-life of over 2 hours. Cell killing by CcdB is accompanied by filamentation, defects in chromosome and plasmid segregation, defects in cell division, formation of anucleate cells, decreased DNA synthesis and plasmid loss. Interferes with the activity of DN
   3457..3581    -  protein_bind   attR2: mutant version of attR; recombination site for the Gateway® LR reaction LR Clonase™
   3607..3859    +  terminator     NOS terminator: nopaline synthase terminator and poly(A) signal
   3915..3937    -  protein_bind   lac operator (fragment): The lac repressor binds to the lac operator to inhibit transcription in E. coli. This inhibition can be relieved by adding lactose or isopropyl-β-D-thiogalactopyranoside (IPTG). lac repressor encoded by lacI
   3941..3971    -  promoter       lac promoter: promoter for the E. coli lac operon
   3986..4007    -  protein_bind   CAP binding site: CAP binding activates transcription in the presence of cAMP. E. coli catabolite activator protein
   4041..4293    -  terminator     NOS terminator: nopaline synthase terminator and poly(A) signal
   4300..4506    -  CDS            ocd (fragment): OCD_AGRFC - Experimental evidence at protein level: Swiss-Prot protein existence level 1. Catalyzes the conversion of L-ornithine into L-proline with release of ammonia. Is involved in the utilization of nopaline, a catabolic pathway that proceeds through L-arginine and L-ornithine to L-proline. Nopaline is a predominant opine in plant cells transformed with Ti plasmid pTiC58. From Agrobacterium fabrum (strain C58 / ATCC 33970) (Agrobacterium tumefaciens (strain C58)).
   4513..4662    -  CDS            ble (fragment): BLE_KLEPN - Experimental evidence at protein level: Swiss-Prot protein existence level 1. Binding protein with a strong affinity to the bleomycin family of antibiotics. Binds to CL990; an antimitotic-antibiotic compound. From Klebsiella pneumoniae.
   4683..5477    -  CDS            NeoR/KanR: aminoglycoside phosphotransferase from Tn5; aph(3')-II (or nptII); confers resistance to neomycin, kanamycin, and G418 (Geneticin®)
   5498..5681    -  promoter       NOS promoter: nopaline synthase promoter NOS promoter
   5887..5911    -  misc_feature   LB T-DNA repeat: left border repeat from nopaline C58 T-DNA
   6170..6193    +  promoter       Pc promoter (fragment): intI1 (promoter lies within the coding sequence); class 1 integron promoter
   6369..6425    +  CDS            GmR (fragment): gentamycin acetyltransferase; aacC1; confers resistance to gentamycin
   6436..7223    +  CDS            SmR (fragment): aminoglycoside adenylyltransferase (Murphy, 1985); aadA; confers resistance to spectinomycin and streptomycin
   7469..8057    +  rep_origin     ori: high-copy-number ColE1/pMB1/pBR322/pUC origin of replication
   8243..8383    -  misc_feature   bom: basis of mobility region from pBR322
   8485..8524    -  CDS            rop (fragment): Rop protein, which maintains plasmids at low copy number; rop
   8727..8921    -  rep_origin     pVS1 oriV: origin of replication for the Pseudomonas plasmid pVS1 (Heeb et al., 2000)
   8987..10060   -  CDS            pVS1 RepA: replication protein from the Pseudomonas plasmid pVS1 (Heeb et al., 2000)
  10489..11118   -  CDS            pVS1 StaA: stability protein from the Pseudomonas plasmid pVS1 (Heeb et al., 2000)
  11678..12079   -  CDS            Y4CG_SINFN (fragment): Protein inferred from homology: Swiss-Prot protein existence level 3. From Sinorhizobium fredii (strain NBRC 101917 / NGR234).
>Addgene plasmid #74818 | pGWB424 | depositor full sequence | sequence record 141498 | pGWB424 sequence 12365 bps
TTTCACGCCCTTTTAAATATCCGATTATTCTAATAAACGCTCTTTTCTCTTAGGTTTACCCGCCAATATA
TCCTGTCAAACACTGATAGTTTAAACTGAAGGCGGGAAACGACAATCTGATCCAAGCTCAAGCTGCTCTA
GCATTCGCCATTCAGGCTGCGCAACTGTTGGGAAGGGCGATCGGTGCGGGCCTCTTCGCTATTACGCCAG
CTGGCGAAAGGGGGATGTGCTGCAAGGCGATTAAGTTGGGTAACGCCAGGGTTTTCCCAGTCACGACGTT
GTAAAACGACGGCCAGTGCCAAGCTTGCATGCCTGCAGGTCCCCAGATTAGCCTTTTCAATTTCAGAAAG
AATGCTAACCCACAGATGGTTAGAGAGGCTTACGCAGCAGGTCTCATCAAGACGATCTACCCGAGCAATA
ATCTCCAGGAAATCAAATACCTTCCCAAGAAGGTTAAAGATGCAGTCAAAAGATTCAGGACTAACTGCAT
CAAGAACACAGAGAAAGATATATTTCTCAAGATCAGAAGTACTATTCCAGTATGGACGATTCAAGGCTTG
CTTCACAAACCAAGGCAAGTAATAGAGATTGGAGTCTCTAAAAAGGTAGTTCCCACTGAATCAAAGGCCA
TGGAGTCAAAGATTCAAATAGAGGACCTAACAGAACTCGCCGTAAAGACTGGCGAACAGTTCATACAGAG
TCTCTTACGACTCAATGACAAGAAGAAAATCTTCGTCAACATGGTGGAGCACGACACACTTGTCTACTCC
AAAAATATCAAAGATACAGTCTCAGAAGACCAAAGGGCAATTGAGACTTTTCAACAAAGGGTAATATCCG
GAAACCTCCTCGGATTCCATTGCCCAGCTATCTGTCACTTTATTGTGAAGATAGTGGAAAAGGAAGGTGG
CTCCTACAAATGCCATCATTGCGATAAAGGAAAGGCCATCGTTGAAGATGCCTCTGCCGACAGTGGTCCC
AAAGATGGACCCCCACCCACGAGGAGCATCGTGGAAAAAGAAGACGTTCCAACCACGTCTTCAAAGCAAG
TGGATTGATGTGATATCTCCACTGACGTAAGGGATGACGCACAATCCCACTATCCTTCGCAAGACCCTTC
CTCTATATAAGGAAGTTCATTTCATTTGGAGAGAACACGGGGGACTCTAGAATGAGCATGTCCCCTATAC
TAGGTTATTGGAAAATTAAGGGCCTTGTGCAACCCACTCGACTTCTTTTGGAATATCTTGAAGAAAAATA
TGAAGAGCATTTGTATGAGCGCGATGAAGGTGATAAATGGCGAAACAAAAAGTTTGAATTGGGTTTGGAG
TTTCCCAATCTTCCTTATTATATTGATGGTGATGTTAAATTAACACAGTCTATGGCCATCATACGTTATA
TAGCTGACAAGCACAACATGTTGGGTGGTTGTCCAAAAGAGCGTGCAGAGATTTCAATGCTTGAAGGAGC
GGTTTTGGATATTAGATACGGTGTTTCGAGAATTGCATATAGTAAAGACTTTGAAACTCTCAAAGTTGAT
TTTCTTAGCAAGCTACCTGAAATGCTGAAAATGTTCGAAGATCGTTTATGTCATAAAACATATTTAAATG
GTGATCATGTAACCCATCCTGACTTCATGTTGTATGACGCTCTTGATGTTGTTTTATACATGGACCCAAT
GTGCCTGGATGCGTTCCCAAAATTAGTTTGTTTTAAAAAACGTATTGAAGCTATCCCACAAATTGATAAG
TACTTGAAATCCAGCAAGTATATAGCATGGCCTTTGCAGGGCTGGCAAGCCACGTTTGGTGGTGGCGACC
ATCCTCCAAAATCGGATCTGGTTCCGCGTGGATCCGCTGTTATCACAAGTTTGTACAAAAAAGCTGAACG
AGAAACGTAAAATGATATAAATATCAATATATTAAATTAGATTTTGCATAAAAAACAGACTACATAATAC
TGTAAAACACAACATATCCAGTCACTATGGCGGCCCCTCGAGGGGCCGCATTAGGCACCCCAGGCTTTAC
ACTTTATGCTTCCGGCTCGTATAATGTGTGGATTTTGAGTTAGGATCCGGCGAGATTTTCAGGAGCTAAG
GAAGCTAAAATGGAGAAAAAAATCACTGGATATACCACCGTTGATATATCCCAATGGCATCGTAAAGAAC
ATTTTGAGGCATTTCAGTCAGTTGCTCAATGTACCTATAACCAGACCGTTCAGCTGGATATTACGGCCTT
TTTAAAGACCGTAAAGAAAAATAAGCACAAGTTTTATCCGGCCTTTATTCACATTCTTGCCCGCCTGATG
AATGCTCATCCGGAATTCCGTATGGCAATGAAAGACGGTGAGCTGGTGATATGGGATAGTGTTCACCCTT
GTTACACCGTTTTCCATGAGCAAACTGAAACGTTTTCATCGCTCTGGAGTGAATACCACGACGATTTCCG
GCAGTTTCTACACATATATTCGCAAGATGTGGCGTGTTACGGTGAAAACCTGGCCTATTTCCCTAAAGGG
TTTATTGAGAATATGTTTTTCGTCTCAGCCAATCCCTGGGTGAGTTTCACCAGTTTTGATTTAAACGTGG
CCAATATGGACAACTTCTTCGCCCCCGTTTTCACCATGGGCAAATATTATACGCAAGGCGACAAGGTGCT
GATGCCGCTGGCGATTCAGGTTCATCATGCCGTCTGTGATGGCTTCCATGTCGGCAGAATGCTTAATGAA
TTACAACAGTACTGCGATGAGTGGCAGGGCGGGGCGTAAACGCGTGGATCCGGCTTACTAAAAGCCAGAT
AACAGTATGCGTATTTGCGCGCTGATTTTTGCGGTATAAGAATATATACTGATATGTATACCCGAAGTAT
GTCAAAAAGAGGTGTGCTATGAAGCAGCGTATTACAGTGACAGTTGACAGCGACAGCTATCAGTTGCTCA
AGGCATATATGATGTCAATATCTCCGGTCTGGTAAGCACAACCATGCAGAATGAAGCCCGTCGTCTGCGT
GCCGAACGCTGGAAAGCGGAAAATCAGGAAGGGATGGCTGAGGTCGCCCGGTTTATTGAAATGAACGGCT
CTTTTGCTGACGAGAACAGGGACTGGTGAAATGCAGTTTAAGGTTTACACCTATAAAAGAGAGAGCCGTT
ATCGTCTGTTTGTGGATGTACAGAGTGATATTATTGACACGCCCGGGCGACGGATGGTGATCCCCCTGGC
CAGTGCACGTCTGCTGTCAGATAAAGTCTCCCGTGAACTTTACCCGGTGGTGCATATCGGGGATGAAAGC
TGGCGCATGATGACCACCGATATGGCCAGTGTGCCGGTCTCCGTTATCGGGGAAGAAGTGGCTGATCTCA
GCCACCGCGAAAATGACATCAAAAACGCCATTAACCTGATGTTCTGGGGAATATAAATGTCAGGCTCCCT
TATACACAGCCAGTCTGCAGGTCGACCATAGTGACTGGATATGTTGTGTTTTACAGTATTATGTAGTCTG
TTTTTTATGCAAAATCTAATTTAATATATTGATATTTATATCATTTTACGTTTCTCGTTCAGCTTTCTTG
TACAAAGTGGTGATAACCTAGAGCTCGAATTTCCCCGATCGTTCAAACATTTGGCAATAAAGTTTCTTAA
GATTGAATCCTGTTGCCGGTCTTGCGATGATTATCATATAATTTCTGTTGAATTACGTTAAGCATGTAAT
AATTAACATGTAATGCATGACGTTATTTATGAGATGGGTTTTTATGATTAGAGTCCCGCAATTATACATT
TAATACGCGATAGAAAACAAAATATAGCGCGCAAACTAGGATAAATTATCGCGCGCGGTGTCATCTATGT
TACTAGATCGGGAATTGGTTCCGGAACCAATTCGTAATCATGGTCATAGCTGTTTCCTGTGTGAAATTGT
TATCCGCTCACAATTCCACACAACATACGAGCCGGAAGCATAAAGTGTAAAGCCTGGGGTGCCTAATGAG
TGAGCTAACTCACATTAGGCTGAATTAGGCGCGCCTATTTCTGAATTCCCGATCTAGTAACATAGATGAC
ACCGCGCGCGATAATTTATCCTAGTTTGCGCGCTATATTTTGTTTTCTATCGCGTATTAAATGTATAATT
GCGGGACTCTAATCATAAAAACCCATCTCATAAATAACGTCATGCATTACATGTTAATTATTACATGCTT
AACGTAATTCAACAGAAATTATATGATAATCATCGCAAGACCGGCAACAGGATTCAATCTTAAGAAACTT
TATTGCCAAATGTTTGAACGATCGGGGATCATCCGGGTCTGTGGCGGGAACTCCACGAAAATATCCGAAC
GCAGCAAGATATCGCGGTGCATCTCGGTCTTGCCTGGGCAGTCGCCGCCGACGCCGTTGATGTGGACGCC
GGGCCCGATCATATTGTCGCTCAGGATCGTGGCGTTGTGCTTGTCGGCCGTTGCTGTCGTAATGATATCG
GCACCTTCGACCGCCTGTTCCGCAGAGATCCCGTGGGCGAAGAACTCCAGCATGAGATCCCCGCGCTGGA
GGATCATCCAGCCGGCGTCCCGGAAAACGATTCCGAAGCCCAACCTTTCATAGAAGGCGGCGGTGGAATC
GAAATCTCGTGATGGCAGGTTGGGCGTCGCTTGGTCGGTCATTTCGAACCCCAGAGTCCCGCTCAGAAGA
ACTCGTCAAGAAGGCGATAGAAGGCGATGCGCTGCGAATCGGGAGCGGCGATACCGTAAAGCACGAGGAA
GCGGTCAGCCCATTCGCCGCCAAGCTCTTCAGCAATATCACGGGTAGCCAACGCTATGTCCTGATAGCGG
TCCGCCACACCCAGCCGGCCACAGTCGATGAATCCAGAAAAGCGGCCATTTTCCACCATGATATTCGGCA
AGCAGGCATCGCCATGGGTCACGACGAGATCATCGCCGTCGGGCATGCGCGCCTTGAGCCTGGCGAACAG
TTCGGCTGGCGCGAGCCCCTGATGCTCTTCGTCCAGATCATCCTGATCGACAAGACCGGCTTCCATCCGA
GTACGTGCTCGCTCGATGCGATGTTTCGCTTGGTGGTCGAATGGGCAGGTAGCCGGATCAAGCGTATGCA
GCCGCCGCATTGCATCAGCCATGATGGATACTTTCTCGGCAGGAGCAAGGTGAGATGACAGGAGATCCTG
CCCCGGCACTTCGCCCAATAGCAGCCAGTCCCTTCCCGCTTCAGTGACAACGTCGAGCACAGCTGCGCAA
GGAACGCCCGTCGTGGCCAGCCACGATAGCCGCGCTGCCTCGTCCTGCAGTTCATTCAGGGCACCGGACA
GGTCGGTCTTGACAAAAAGAACCGGGCGCCCCTGCGCTGACAGCCGGAACACGGCGGCATCAGAGCAGCC
GATTGTCTGTTGTGCCCAGTCATAGCCGAATAGCCTCTCCACCCAAGCGGCCGGAGAACCTGCGTGCAAT
CCATCTTGTTCAATCATGCGAAACGATCCAGATCCGGTGCAGATTATTTGGATTGAGAGTGAATATGAGA
CTCTAATTGGATACCGAGGGGAATTTATGGAACGTCAGTGGAGCATTTTTGACAAGAAATATTTGCTAGC
TGATAGTGACCTTAGGCGACTTTTGAACGCGCAATAATGGTTTCTGACGTATGTGCTTAGCTCATTAAAC
TCCAGAAACCCGCGGCTGAGTGGCTCCTTCAACGTTGCGGTTCTGTCAGTTCCAAACGTAAAACGGCTTG
TCCCGCGTCATCGGCGGGGGTCATAACGTGACTCCCTTAATTCTCCGCTCATGATGAATTCAGAAATAAA
TTCAGCCTAATTCGGCGTTAATTCAGTACATTAAAAACGTCCGCAATGTGTTATTAAGTTGTCTAAGCGT
CAATTTGTTTACACCACAATATATCCTGCCACCAGCCAGCCAACAGCTCCCCGACCGGCAGCTCGGCACA
AAATCACCACTCGATACAGGCAGCCCATCAGTCCGGGACGGCGTCAGCGGGAGAGCCGTTGTAAGGCGGC
AGACTTTGCTCATGTTACCGATGCTATTCGGAAGAACGGCAACTAAGCTGCCGGGTTTGAAACACGGATG
ATCTCGCGGAGGGTAGCATGTTGATTGTAACGATGACAGAGCGTTGCTGCCTGTGATCAATTCGGGCACG
AACCCAGTGGACATAAGCCTGTTCGGTTCGTAAGCTGTAATGCAAGTAGCGTATGCGCTCACGCAACTGG
TCCAGAACCTTGACCGAACGCAGCGGTGGTAACGGCGCAGTGGCGGTTTTCATGGCTTGTTATGACTGTT
TTTTTGGGGTACAGTCTATGCCTCGGGCATCCAAGCAGCAAGCGCGTTACGCCGTGGGTCGATGTTTGAT
GTTATGGAGCAGCAACGATGTTACGCAGCAGGGCAGTCGCCCTAAAACAAAGTTAAACATCATGGGGGAA
GCGGTGATCGCCGAAGTATCGACTCAACTATCAGAGGTAGTTGGCGTCATCGAGCGCCATCTCGAACCGA
CGTTGCTGGCCGTACATTTGTACGGCTCCGCAGTGGATGGCGGCCTGAAGCCACACAGTGATATTGATTT
GCTGGTTACGGTGACCGTAAGGCTTGATGAAACAACGCGGCGAGCTTTGATCAACGACCTTTTGGAAACT
TCGGCTTCCCCTGGAGAGAGCGAGATTCTCCGCGCTGTAGAAGTCACCATTGTTGTGCACGACGACATCA
TTCCGTGGCGTTATCCAGCTAAGCGCGAACTGCAATTTGGAGAATGGCAGCGCAATGACATTCTTGCAGG
TATCTTCGAGCCAGCCACGATCGACATTGATCTGGCTATCTTGCTGACAAAAGCAAGAGAACATAGCGTT
GCCTTGGTAGGTCCAGCGGCGGAGGAACTCTTTGATCCGGTTCCTGAACAGGATCTATTTGAGGCGCTAA
ATGAAACCTTAACGCTATGGAACTCGCCGCCCGACTGGGCTGGCGATGAGCGAAATGTAGTGCTTACGTT
GTCCCGCATTTGGTACAGCGCAGTAACCGGCAAAATCGCGCCGAAGGATGTCGCTGCCGACTGGGCAATG
GAGCGCCTGCCGGCCCAGTATCAGCCCGTCATACTTGAAGCTAGACAGGCTTATCTTGGACAAGAAGAAG
ATCGCTTGGCCTCGCGCGCAGATCAGTTGGAAGAATTTGTCCACTACGTGAAAGGCGAGATCACCAAGGT
AGTCGGCAAATAATGTCTAGCTAGAAATTCGTTCAAGCCGACGCCGCTTCGCGGCGCGGCTTAACTCAAG
CGTTAGATGCACTAAGCACATAATTGCTCACAGCCAAACTATCAGGTCAAGTCTGCTTTTATTATTTTTA
AGCGTGCATAATAAGCCCTACACAAATTGGGAGATATATCATGCATGACCAAAATCCCTTAACGTGAGTT
TTCGTTCCACTGAGCGTCAGACCCCGTAGAAAAGATCAAAGGATCTTCTTGAGATCCTTTTTTTCTGCGC
GTAATCTGCTGCTTGCAAACAAAAAAACCACCGCTACCAGCGGTGGTTTGTTTGCCGGATCAAGAGCTAC
CAACTCTTTTTCCGAAGGTAACTGGCTTCAGCAGAGCGCAGATACCAAATACTGTCCTTCTAGTGTAGCC
GTAGTTAGGCCACCACTTCAAGAACTCTGTAGCACCGCCTACATACCTCGCTCTGCTAATCCTGTTACCA
GTGGCTGCTGCCAGTGGCGATAAGTCGTGTCTTACCGGGTTGGACTCAAGACGATAGTTACCGGATAAGG
CGCAGCGGTCGGGCTGAACGGGGGGTTCGTGCACACAGCCCAGCTTGGAGCGAACGACCTACACCGAACT
GAGATACCTACAGCGTGAGCTATGAGAAAGCGCCACGCTTCCCGAAGGGAGAAAGGCGGACAGGTATCCG
GTAAGCGGCAGGGTCGGAACAGGAGAGCGCACGAGGGAGCTTCCAGGGGGAAACGCCTGGTATCTTTATA
GTCCTGTCGGGTTTCGCCACCTCTGACTTGAGCGTCGATTTTTGTGATGCTCGTCAGGGGGGCGGAGCCT
ATGGAAAAACGCCAGCAACGCGGCCTTTTTACGGTTCCTGGCCTTTTGCTGGCCTTTTGCTCACATGTTC
TTTCCTGCGTTATCCCCTGATTCTGTGGATAACCGTATTACCGCCTTTGAGTGAGCTGATACCGCTCGCC
GCAGCCGAACGACCGAGCGCAGCGAGTCAGTGAGCGAGGAAGCGGAAGAGCGCCTGATGCGGTATTTTCT
CCTTACGCATCTGTGCGGTATTTCACACCGCATATGGTGCACTCTCAGTACAATCTGCTCTGATGCCGCA
TAGTTAAGCCAGTATACACTCCGCTATCGCTACGTGACTGGGTCATGGCTGCGCCCCGACACCCGCCAAC
ACCCGCTGACGCGCCCTGACGGGCTTGTCTGCTCCCGGCATCCGCTTACAGACAAGCTGTGACCGTCTCC
GGGAGCTGCATGTGTCAGAGGTTTTCACCGTCATCACCGAAACGCGCGAGGCAGGGTGCCTTGATGTGGG
CGCCGGCGGTCGAGTGGCGACGGCGCGGCTTGTCCGCGCCCTGGTAGATTGCCTGGCCGTAGGCCAGCCA
TTTTTGAGCGGCCAGCGGCCGCGATAGGCCGACGCGAAGCGGCGGGGCGTAGGGAGCGCAGCGACCGAAG
GGTAGGCGCTTTTTGCAGCTCTTCGGCTGTGCGCTGGCCAGACAGTTATGCACAGGCCAGGCGGGTTTTA
AGAGTTTTAATAAGTTTTAAAGAGTTTTAGGCGGAAAAATCGCCTTTTTTCTCTTTTATATCAGTCACTT
ACATGTGTGACCGGTTCCCAATGTACGGCTTTGGGTTCCCAATGTACGGGTTCCGGTTCCCAATGTACGG
CTTTGGGTTCCCAATGTACGTGCTATCCACAGGAAAGAGACCTTTTCGACCTTTTTCCCCTGCTAGGGCA
ATTTGCCCTAGCATCTGCTCCGTACATTAGGAACCGGCGGATGCTTCGCCCTCGATCAGGTTGCGGTAGC
GCATGACTAGGATCGGGCCAGCCTGCCCCGCCTCCTCCTTCAAATCGTACTCCGGCAGGTCATTTGACCC
GATCAGCTTGCGCACGGTGAAACAGAACTTCTTGAACTCTCCGGCGCTGCCACTGCGTTCGTAGATCGTC
TTGAACAACCATCTGGCTTCTGCCTTGCCTGCGGCGCGGCGTGCCAGGCGGTAGAGAAAACGGCCGATGC
CGGGATCGATCAAAAAGTAATCGGGGTGAACCGTCAGCACGTCCGGGTTCTTGCCTTCTGTGATCTCGCG
GTACATCCAATCAGCTAGCTCGATCTCGATGTACTCCGGCCGCCCGGTTTCGCTCTTTACGATCTTGTAG
CGGCTAATCAAGGCTTCACCCTCGGATACCGTCACCAGGCGGCCGTTCTTGGCCTTCTTCGTACGCTGCA
TGGCAACGTGCGTGGTGTTTAACCGAATGCAGGTTTCTACCAGGTCGTCTTTCTGCTTTCCGCCATCGGC
TCGCCGGCAGAACTTGAGTACGTCCGCAACGTGTGGACGGAACACGCGGCCGGGCTTGTCTCCCTTCCCT
TCCCGGTATCGGTTCATGGATTCGGTTAGATGGGAAACCGCCATCAGTACCAGGTCGTAATCCCACACAC
TGGCCATGCCGGCCGGCCCTGCGGAAACCTCTACGTGCCCGTCTGGAAGCTCGTAGCGGATCACCTCGCC
AGCTCGTCGGTCACGCTTCGACAGACGGAAAACGGCCACGTCCATGATGCTGCGACTATCGCGGGTGCCC
ACGTCATAGAGCATCGGAACGAAAAAATCTGGTTGCTCGTCGCCCTTGGGCGGCTTCCTAATCGACGGCG
CACCGGCTGCCGGCGGTTGCCGGGATTCTTTGCGGATTCGATCAGCGGCCGCTTGCCACGATTCACCGGG
GCGTGCTTCTGCCTCGATGCGTTGCCGCTGGGCGGCCTGCGCGGCCTTCAACTTCTCCACCAGGTCATCA
CCCAGCGCCGCGCCGATTTGTACCGGGCCGGATGGTTTGCGACCGCTCACGCCGATTCCTCGGGCTTGGG
GGTTCCAGTGCCATTGCAGGGCCGGCAGACAACCCAGCCGCTTACGCCTGGCCAACCGCCCGTTCCTCCA
CACATGGGGCATTCCACGGCGTCGGTGCCTGGTTGTTCTTGATTTTCCATGCCGCCTCCTTTAGCCGCTA
AAATTCATCTACTCATTTATTCATTTGCTCATTTACTCTGGTAGCTGCGCGATGTATTCAGATAGCAGCT
CGGTAATGGTCTTGCCTTGGCGTACCGCGTACATCTTCAGCTTGGTGTGATCCTCCGCCGGCAACTGAAA
GTTGACCCGCTTCATGGCTGGCGTGTCTGCCAGGCTGGCCAACGTTGCAGCCTTGCTGCTGCGTGCGCTC
GGACGGCCGGCACTTAGCGTGTTTGTGCTTTTGCTCATTTTCTCTTTACCTCATTAACTCAAATGAGTTT
TGATTTAATTTCAGCGGCCAGCGCCTGGACCTCGCGGGCAGCGTCGCCCTCGGGTTCTGATTCAAGAACG
GTTGTGCCGGCGGCGGCAGTGCCTGGGTAGCTCACGCGCTGCGTGATACGGGACTCAAGAATGGGCAGCT
CGTACCCGGCCAGCGCCTCGGCAACCTCACCGCCGATGCGCGTGCCTTTGATCGCCCGCGACACGACAAA
GGCCGCTTGTAGCCTTCCATCCGTGACCTCAATGCGCTGCTTAACCAGCTCCACCAGGTCGGCGGTGGCC
CATATGTCGTAAGGGCTTGGCTGCACCGGAATCAGCACGAAGTCGGCTGCCTTGATCGCGGACACAGCCA
AGTCCGCCGCCTGGGGCGCTCCGTCGATCACTACGAAGTCGCGCCGGCCGATGGCCTTCACGTCGCGGTC
AATCGTCGGGCGGTCGATGCCGACAACGGTTAGCGGTTGATCTTCCCGCACGGCCGCCCAATCGCGGGCA
CTGCCCTGGGGATCGGAATCGACTAACAGAACATCGGCCCCGGCGAGTTGCAGGGCGCGGGCTAGATGGG
TTGCGATGGTCGTCTTGCCTGACCCGCCTTTCTGGTTAAGTACAGCGATAACCTTCATGCGTTCCCCTTG
CGTATTTGTTTATTTACTCATCGCATCATATACGCAGCGACCGCATGACGCAAGCTGTTTTACTCAAATA
CACATCACCTTTTTAGACGGCGGCGCTCGGTTTCTTCAGCGGCCAAGCTGGCCGGCCAGGCCGCCAGCTT
GGCATCAGACAAACCGGCCAGGATTTCATGCAGCCGCACGGTTGAGACGTGCGCGGGCGGCTCGAACACG
TACCCGGCCGCGATCATCTCCGCCTCGATCTCTTCGGTAATGAAAAACGGTTCGTCCTGGCCGTCCTGGT
GCGGTTTCATGCTTGTTCCTCTTGGCGTTCATTCTCGGCGGCCGCCAGGGCGTCGGCCTCGGTCAATGCG
TCCTCACGGAAGGCACCGCGCCGCCTGGCCTCGGTGGGCGTCACTTCCTCGCTGCGCTCAAGTGCGCGGT
ACAGGGTCGAGCGATGCACGCCAAGCAGTGCAGCCGCCTCTTTCACGGTGCGGCCTTCCTGGTCGATCAG
CTCGCGGGCGTGCGCGATCTGTGCCGGGGTGAGGGTAGGGCGGGGGCCAAACTTCACGCCTCGGGCCTTG
GCGGCCTCGCGCCCGCTCCGGGTGCGGTCGATGATTAGGGAACGCTCGAACTCGGCAATGCCGGCGAACA
CGGTCAACACCATGCGGCCGGCCGGCGTGGTGGTGTCGGCCCACGGCTCTGCCAGGCTACGCAGGCCCGC
GCCGGCCTCCTGGATGCGCTCGGCAATGTCCAGTAGGTCGCGGGTGCTGCGGGCCAGGCGGTCTAGCCTG
GTCACTGTCACAACGTCGCCAGGGCGTAGGTGGTCAAGCATCCTGGCCAGCTCCGGGCGGTCGCGCCTGG
TGCCGGTGATCTTCTCGGAAAACAGCTTGGTGCAGCCGGCCGCGTGCAGTTCGGCCCGTTGGTTGGTCAA
GTCCTGGTCGTCGGTGCTGACGCGGGCATAGCCCAGCAGGCCAGCGGCGGCGCTCTTGTTCATGGCGTAA
TGTCTCCGGTTCTAGTCGCAAGTATTCTACTTTATGCGACTAAAACACGCGACAAGAAAACGCCAGGAAA
AGGGCAGGGCGGCAGCCTGTCGCGTAACTTAGGACTTGTGCGACATGTCGTTTTCAGAAGACGGCTGCAC
TGAACGTCAGAAGCCGACTGCACTATAGCAGCGGAGGGGTTGGATCAAAGTACTTTGATCCCGAGGGGAA
CCCTGTGGTTGGCATGCACATACAAATGGACGAACGGATAAACCT
