>Addgene plasmid #74818 | pGWB424 | addgene partial sequence | sequence record 160340 | ccdB-Fwd 5'-GCATGATGACCACCGATATG-3'
GATCTCAGCCACCGCGAAAATGACATCAAAAACGCCATTAACCTGATGTTCTGGGGAATATAAATGTCAG
GCTCCCTTATACACAGCCAGTCTGCAGGTCGACCATAGTGACTGGATATGTTGTGTTTTACAGTATTATG
TAGTCTGTTTTTTATGCAAAATCTAATTTAATATATTGATATTTATATCATTTTACGTTTCTCGTTCAGC
TTTCTTGTACAAAGTGGTGATAACCTAGAGCTCGAATTTCCCCGATCGTTCAAACATTTGGCAATAAAGT
TTCTTAAGATTGAATCCTGTTGCCGGTCTTGCGATGATTATCATATAATTTCTGTTGAATTACGTTAAGC
ATGTAATAATTAACATGTAATGCATGACGTTATTTATGAGATGGGTTTTTATGATTAGAGTCCCGCAATT
ATACATTTAATACGCGATAGAAAACAAAATATAGCGC
