>Addgene plasmid #74818 | pGWB424 | addgene partial sequence | sequence record 162905 | GST-R 5'-AAAGAAGTCGAGTGGGTTGC-3'
GTATAGGGGACATGCTCATTCTAGAGTCCCCCGTGTTCTCTCCAAATGAAATGAACTTCCTTATATAGAG
GAAGGGTCTTGCGAAGGATAGTGGGATTGTGCGTCATCCCTTACGTCAGTGGAGATATCACATCAATCCA
CTTGCTTTGAAGACGTGGTTGGAACGTCTTCTTTTTCCACGATGCTCCTCGTGGGTGGGGGTCCATCTTT
GGGACCACTGTCGGCAGAGGCATCTTCAACGATGGCCTTTCCTTTATCGCAATGATGGCATTTGTAGGAG
CCACCTTCCTTTTCCACTATCTTCACAATAAAGTGACAGATAGCTGGGCAATGGAATCCGAGGAGGTTTC
CGGATATTACCCTTTGTTGAAAAGTCTCAATTGCCCTTTGGTCTTCTGAGACTGTATCTTTGATATTTTT
GGAGTAGACAAGTGTGTCGTGCTCCACCATGTTGACGAAGATTTTCTTCTTGTCATTGAGTCGTAAGAGA
CTCTGTATGAACTGTTCGCCAGTCTTTACGGCGAGTTCTGTTAGGTCCTCTATTTGAATCTTTGACTCCA
TGGCCTTTGATTCAGTGGGAACTACCTTTTTAGAGACTCCAATCTCTATTACTTGCCTTGGTTTGTGAAG
CAAGCCTTGAATCGTCCATACTGGAATAGTACTTCTGATCTTGAGAAATATATCTTTCTCTGTGTTCTTG
ATGCAGTTAGTCCTGAATCTTTTGACTGCATCTTTAACCTTCTTGGGAAGGTATTTGATTTCCTGGAGAT
TATTGCTCGGGTAGATCGTCTTGATGAGACCTGCTGCGTAAGCCTCTCTAACCATCTGTGGGTTAGCATT
CTTTCTGAAATTGAAAAGGCTAATCTGGGG
